Addgene plasmid #218750: pAAV-hSyn-ConVERGD-CoffFon-eGFP-W3SL
Purpose: Provides NOT intersectional (Flp NOT Cre) expression of eGFP
Depositing lab: Lindsay Schwarz. Depositing organization: St. Jude Children's Research Hospital. Publication: A Novel Single Vector Intersectional AAV Strategy for Interrogating Cellular Diversity and Brain Function. Hughes AC, Pollard BG, Xu B, Gammons JW, Chapman P, Bikoff JB, Schwarz LA. bioRxiv. 2023 Feb 8:2023.02.07.527312. doi: 10.1101/2023.02.07.527312. Preprint. PubMed 36798174.
Backbone
  Vector backbone: pAAV
  Backbone manufacturer: Azenta Life Sciences
  Vector type: AAV
Growth in bacteria
  Bacterial resistance: Ampicillin, 100 μg/mL
  Growth temperature: 30°C
  Growth strain: NEB Stable
  Copy number: Low Copy
Gene/Insert
  Gene/Insert name: eGFP
  Species: Synthetic
  Promoter: hSyn
  Cloning method: Other
Terms and licenses: Academic/Nonprofit Terms; Industry Terms: Not Available to Industry
Depositor comments: Please visit https://doi.org/10.1101/2023.02.07.527312 for bioRxiv preprint.
How to cite: pAAV-hSyn-ConVERGD-CoffFon-eGFP-W3SL was a gift from Lindsay Schwarz (Addgene plasmid # 218750 ; http://n2t.net/addgene:218750 ; RRID:Addgene_218750)
