[The description below was written by a language model from this plasmid's Addgene catalogue record and pLannotate feature annotations shown in this document.]
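Description:
pAAV-hSyn-ConVERGD-CoffFon-eGFP-W3SL is an AAV transfer plasmid designed to give "Flp NOT Cre" intersectional expression of eGFP from a single vector. The 5,275-nt sequence carries an AAV2 inverted terminal repeat at each end of the expression cassette (the upstream one is annotated only as short fragments), allowing the cassette to be packaged into recombinant AAV. It is propagated in E. coli through a ColE1/pUC-type origin and selected with ampicillin via β-lactamase. The catalogue lists it as low copy and grown in a recombination-deficient strain, which is typical for keeping ITRs stable. Remnants of lac, lacZα, rop and bom sequences belong to the backbone.

The human synapsin I promoter restricts expression to neurons. Downstream, the EGFP coding sequence sits in reverse orientation within a segment bounded by two oppositely oriented minimal FRT sites, so Flp recombinase should invert the segment and place EGFP in the sense orientation. The same segment contains inverted fragments of a β-globin intron and a hammerhead (type I) ribozyme flanked by interleaved, oppositely oriented lox2272 and loxN pairs, a double-floxed arrangement that lets Cre invert the ribozyme stably. The annotated layout suggests that the self-cleaving ribozyme is inactive in the Flp-only state and that Cre reorients it so the transcript is destroyed, giving the Cre-off behaviour. The record does not spell out this mechanism. The cassette ends with W3SL, a compact 3′ element seen here as truncated WPRE fragments plus SV40 late polyadenylation fragments, which saves packaging space. The vector is intended for labelling neuronal populations that express Flp but lack Cre.
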