Features (pLannotate 1.2.2; 28 found; start..end, strand, type, name):
     25..52      +  repeat_region  AAV2 ITR (fragment): inverted terminal repeat of adeno-associated virus serotype 2 inverted
     81..108     +  repeat_region  AAV2 ITR (fragment): inverted terminal repeat of adeno-associated virus serotype 2 inverted
    177..624     +  promoter       hSyn promoter: human synapsin I promoter; confers neuron-specific expression (Kügler et al., 2003)
    637..670     +  protein_bind   FRT (minimal): supports FLP-mediated excision but not integration (Turan and Bode, 2011) FLP recombinase from the Saccharomyces cerevisiae 2μ plasmid
    671..720     -  intron         β-globin intron (fragment): internally truncated intron from human β-globin
    767..800     +  protein_bind   lox2272: Cre-mediated recombination occurs in the 8-bp core sequence (GGATACTT). lox2272 sites are compatible with each other, but incompatible with loxP or loxN sites (Lee and Saito, 1988). Cre recombinase
    851..884     +  protein_bind   loxN: Cre-mediated recombination occurs in the 8-bp core sequence (GTATACCT). loxN sites are compatible with each other, but incompatible with loxP or lox2272 sites. Cre recombinase
    924..973     +  ncRNA          Hammerhead 1: Accession: RF00163 - Hammerhead ribozyme (type I)
    977..1010    -  protein_bind   lox2272: Cre-mediated recombination occurs in the 8-bp core sequence (GGATACTT). lox2272 sites are compatible with each other, but incompatible with loxP or loxN sites (Lee and Saito, 1988). Cre recombinase
   1011..1060    -  intron         β-globin intron (fragment): internally truncated intron from human β-globin
   1061..1094    -  protein_bind   loxN: Cre-mediated recombination occurs in the 8-bp core sequence (GTATACCT). loxN sites are compatible with each other, but incompatible with loxP or lox2272 sites. Cre recombinase
   1109..1828    -  CDS            EGFP: the original enhanced GFP (Yang et al., 1996) mammalian codon-optimized
   1853..1886    -  protein_bind   FRT (minimal): supports FLP-mediated excision but not integration (Turan and Bode, 2011) FLP recombinase from the Saccharomyces cerevisiae 2μ plasmid
   2021..2178    +  misc_feature   WPRE (fragment): woodchuck hepatitis virus posttranscriptional regulatory element
   2184..2268    +  misc_feature   WPRE (fragment): woodchuck hepatitis virus posttranscriptional regulatory element
   2267..2310    -  polyA_signal   SV40 poly(A) signal (fragment): SV40 polyadenylation signal
   2314..2381    -  polyA_signal   SV40 poly(A) signal (fragment): SV40 polyadenylation signal
   2467..2607    +  repeat_region  AAV2 ITR: inverted terminal repeat of adeno-associated virus serotype 2 inverted
   2671..2687    -  protein_bind   lac operator: The lac repressor binds to the lac operator to inhibit transcription in E. coli. This inhibition can be relieved by adding lactose or isopropyl-β-D-thiogalactopyranoside (IPTG). lac repressor encoded by lacI
   2695..2725    -  promoter       lac promoter: promoter for the E. coli lac operon
   2740..2761    -  protein_bind   CAP binding site: CAP binding activates transcription in the presence of cAMP. E. coli catabolite activator protein
   2774..2866    -  CDS            lacI (fragment): lac repressor; lacI; The lac repressor binds to the lac operator to inhibit transcription in E. coli. This inhibition can be relieved by adding lactose or isopropyl-β-D-thiogalactopyranoside (IPTG).
   3049..3637    -  rep_origin     ori: high-copy-number ColE1/pMB1/pBR322/pUC origin of replication
   3808..4668    -  CDS            AmpR: β-lactamase; bla; confers resistance to ampicillin, carbenicillin, and related antibiotics
   4669..4773    -  promoter       AmpR promoter: bla
   4868..4903    +  CDS            rop (fragment): Rop protein, which maintains plasmids at low copy number; rop
   5005..5104    +  misc_feature   bom (fragment): basis of mobility region from pBR322
   5110..5267    -  CDS            lacZα (fragment): LacZα fragment of β-galactosidase; lacZ fragment
>Addgene plasmid #218750 | pAAV-hSyn-ConVERGD-CoffFon-eGFP-W3SL | addgene full sequence | sequence record 432143 | Addgene NGS Result
ATTGGGATCCAATCCTGCAGGCAGCTGCGCGCTCGCTCGCTCACTGAGGCCGCCCGGGCGTCGGGCGACC
TTTGGTCGCCCGGCCTCAGTGAGCGAGCGAGCGCGCAGAGAGGGAGTGGCCAACTCCATCACTAGGGGTT
CCTGCGGCCGCAGATGCTGCACGGGCCCGCGATCGCAGTGCAAGTGGGTTTTAGGACCAGGATGAGGCGG
GGTGGGGGTGCCTACCTGACGACCGACCCCGACCCACTGGACAAGCACCCAACCCCCATTCCCCAAATTG
CGCATCCCCTATCAGAGAGGGGGAGGGGAAACAGGATGCGGCGAGGCGCGTGCGCACTGCCAGCTTCAGC
ACCGCGGACAGTGCCTTCGCCCCCGCCTGGCGGCGCGCGCCACCGCCGCCTCAGCACTGAAGGCGCGCTG
ACGTCACTCGCCGGTCCCCCGCAAACTCCCCTTCCCGGCCACCTTGGTCGCGTCCGCGCCGCCGCCGGCC
CAGCCGGACCGCACCACGCGAGGCGCGAGATAGGGGGGCACGGGCGCGACCATCTGCGCTGCGGCGCCGG
CGACTCAGCGCTGCCTCAGTCTGCGGTGGGCAGCGGAGGAGTCGTGTCGTGCCTGAGAGCGCAGGGTACC
GCTAGCGAAGTTCCTATTCTCTAGAAAGTATAGGAACTTCGCAGAATGGTAGCTGGATTGTAGCTGCTAT
TAGCAATATGAAACCTCTTAGAAGTTCCTATTCTTCAAAAGGTATAGGAACTTCGTCGACCTTAAGATAA
CTTCGTATAGGATACTTTATACGAAGTTATGTAGCTGGAGCAATTTGAAAAGATTGTTGTATTACCTCTA
GCTGCGCTTAATAACTTCGTATAGTATACCTTATACGAAGTTATTTTCTTTCTTTGCGCGTCCTGGATTC
GCGGAAACGCGTACATCCAGCTGACGAGTCCCAAATAGGACGAAACGCGCTTTTCTTTTTGTTTTTATAA
CTTCGTATAAAGTATCCTATACGAAGTTATTTGCCTTAACCCAGAAATTATCACTGTTATTCTTTAGATA
GGTGCAAAGAATAACTTCGTATAAGGTATACTATACGAAGTTATGAATTCATGCATGCTTACTTGTACAG
CTCGTCCATGCCGAGAGTGATCCCGGCGGCGGTCACGAACTCCAGCAGGACCATGTGATCGCGCTTCTCG
TTGGGGTCTTTGCTCAGGGCGGACTGGGTGCTCAGGTAGTGGTTGTCGGGCAGCAGCACGGGGCCGTCGC
CGATGGGGGTGTTCTGCTGGTAGTGGTCGGCGAGCTGCACGCTGCCGTCCTCGATGTTGTGGCGGATCTT
GAAGTTCACCTTGATGCCGTTCTTCTGCTTGTCGGCCATGATATAGACGTTGTGGCTGTTGTAGTTGTAC
TCCAGCTTGTGCCCCAGGATGTTGCCGTCCTCCTTGAAGTCGATGCCCTTCAGCTCGATGCGGTTCACCA
GGGTGTCGCCCTCGAACTTCACCTCGGCGCGGGTCTTGTAGTTGCCGTCGTCCTTGAAGAAGATGGTGCG
CTCCTGGACGTAGCCTTCGGGCATGGCGGACTTGAAGAAGTCGTGCTGCTTCATGTGGTCGGGGTAGCGG
CTGAAGCACTGCACGCCGTAGGTCAGGGTGGTCACGAGGGTGGGCCAGGGCACGGGCAGCTTGCCGGTGG
TGCAGATGAACTTCAGGGTCAGCTTGCCGTAGGTGGCATCGCCCTCGCCCTCGCCGGACACGCTGAACTT
GTGGCCGTTTACGTCGCCGTCCAGCTCGACCAGGATGGGCACCACCCCGGTGAACAGCTCCTCGCCCTTG
CTCACCATGGTGGCACTAGTACCGGTCTCGAGGAAGTTCCTATACTTTCTAGAGAATAGGAACTTCTAAG
CAGACAATCTTGTAATACATCAGCAGCTAGTAGATTGCTCCAGCTAGAAGTTCCTATACCTTTTGAAGAA
TAGGAACTTCCGTACGAAGCTTTCTAGAGCTTAGCCGATTCGATATTCGATGCCCGAGATAATCAACCTC
TGGATTACAAAATTTGTGAAAGATTGACTGGTATTCTTAACTATGTTGCTCCTTTTACGCTATGTGGATA
CGCTGCTTTAATGCCTTTGTATCATGCTATTGCTTCCCGTATGGCTTTCATTTTCTCCTCCTTGTATAAA
TCCTGGTTAGTTCTTGCCACGGCGGAACTCATCGCCGCCTGCCTTGCCCGCTGCTGGACAGGGGCTCGGC
TGTTGGGCACTGACAATTCCGTGGTGTTTATTTGTGAAATTTGTGATGCTATTGCTTTATTTGTAACCAT
CTAGCTTTATTTGTGAAATTTGTGATGCTATTGCTTTATTTGTAACCATTATAAGCTGCAATAAACAAGT
TAACAACAACAATTGCATTCATTTTATGTTTCAGGTTCAGGGGGAGATGTGGGAGGTTTTTTAAAGCGGC
CGGTAACCGGAGCTCCAGGAACCCCTAGTGATGGAGTTGGCCACTCCCTCTCTGCGCGCTCGCTCGCTCA
CTGAGGCCGGGCGACCAAAGGTCGCCCGACGCCCGGGCTTTGCCCGGGCGGCCTCAGTGAGCGAGCGAGC
GCGCAGCTGCCTGCAGGATTGGATCCCAATGGCGCGCCGAGCTTGGCGTAATCATGGTCATAGCTGTTTC
CTGTGTGAAATTGTTATCCGCTCACAATTCCACACAACATACGAGCCGGAAGCATAAAGTGTAAAGCCTG
GGGTGCCTAATGAGTGAGCTAACTCACATTAATTGCGTTGCGCTCACTGCCCGCTTTCCAGTCGGGAAAC
CTGTCGTGCCAGCTGCATTAATGAATCGGCCAACGCGCGGGGAGAGGCGGTTTGCGTATTGGGCGCTCTT
CCGCTTCCTCGCTCACTGACTCGCTGCGCTCGGTCGTTCGGCTGCGGCGAGCGGTATCAGCTCACTCAAA
GGCGGTAATACGGTTATCCACAGAATCAGGGGATAACGCAGGAAAGAACATGTGAGCAAAAGGCCAGCAA
AAGGCCAGGAACCGTAAAAAGGCCGCGTTGCTGGCGTTTTTCCATAGGCTCCGCCCCCCTGACGAGCATC
ACAAAAATCGACGCTCAAGTCAGAGGTGGCGAAACCCGACAGGACTATAAAGATACCAGGCGTTTCCCCC
TGGAAGCTCCCTCGTGCGCTCTCCTGTTCCGACCCTGCCGCTTACCGGATACCTGTCCGCCTTTCTCCCT
TCGGGAAGCGTGGCGCTTTCTCATAGCTCACGCTGTAGGTATCTCAGTTCGGTGTAGGTCGTTCGCTCCA
AGCTGGGCTGTGTGCACGAACCCCCCGTTCAGCCCGACCGCTGCGCCTTATCCGGTAACTATCGTCTTGA
GTCCAACCCGGTAAGACACGACTTATCGCCACTGGCAGCAGCCACTGGTAACAGGATTAGCAGAGCGAGG
TATGTAGGCGGTGCTACAGAGTTCTTGAAGTGGTGGCCTAACTACGGCTACACTAGAAGAACAGTATTTG
GTATCTGCGCTCTGCTGAAGCCAGTTACCTTCGGAAAAAGAGTTGGTAGCTCTTGATCCGGCAAACAAAC
CACCGCTGGTAGCGGTGGTTTTTTTGTTTGCAAGCAGCAGATTACGCGCAGAAAAAAAGGATCTCAAGAA
GATCCTTTGATCTTTTCTACGGGGTCTGACGCTCAGTGGAACGAAAACTCACGTTAAGGGATTTTGGTCA
TGAGATTATCAAAAAGGATCTTCACCTAGATCCTTTTAAATTAAAAATGAAGTTTTAAATCAATCTAAAG
TATATATGAGTAAACTTGGTCTGACAGTTACCAATGCTTAATCAGTGAGGCACCTATCTCAGCGATCTGT
CTATTTCGTTCATCCATAGTTGCCTGACTCCCCGTCGTGTAGATAACTACGATACGGGAGGGCTTACCAT
CTGGCCCCAGTGCTGCAATGATACCGCGAGAACCACGCTCACCGGCTCCAGATTTATCAGCAATAAACCA
GCCAGCCGGAAGGGCCGAGCGCAGAAGTGGTCCTGCAACTTTATCCGCCTCCATCCAGTCTATTAATTGT
TGCCGGGAAGCTAGAGTAAGTAGTTCGCCAGTTAATAGTTTGCGCAACGTTGTTGCCATTGCTACAGGCA
TCGTGGTGTCACGCTCGTCGTTTGGTATGGCTTCATTCAGCTCCGGTTCCCAACGATCAAGGCGAGTTAC
ATGATCCCCCATGTTGTGCAAAAAAGCGGTTAGCTCCTTCGGTCCTCCGATCGTTGTCAGAAGTAAGTTG
GCCGCAGTGTTATCACTCATGGTTATGGCAGCACTGCATAATTCTCTTACTGTCATGCCATCCGTAAGAT
GCTTTTCTGTGACTGGTGAGTACTCAACCAAGTCATTCTGAGAATAGTGTATGCGGCGACCGAGTTGCTC
TTGCCCGGCGTCAATACGGGATAATACCGCGCCACATAGCAGAACTTTAAAAGTGCTCATCATTGGAAAA
CGTTCTTCGGGGCGAAAACTCTCAAGGATCTTACCGCTGTTGAGATCCAGTTCGATGTAACCCACTCGTG
CACCCAACTGATCTTCAGCATCTTTTACTTTCACCAGCGTTTCTGGGTGAGCAAAAACAGGAAGGCAAAA
TGCCGCAAAAAAGGGAATAAGGGCGACACGGAAATGTTGAATACTCATACTCTTCCTTTTTCAATATTAT
TGAAGCATTTATCAGGGTTATTGTCTCATGAGCGGATACATATTTGAATGTATTTAGAAAAATAAACAAA
TAGGGGTTCCGCGCACATTTCCCCGAAAAGTGCCACCTGACGTCTAAGAAACCATTATTATCATGACATT
AACCTATAAAAATAGGCGTATCACGAGGCCCTTTTGTCTCGCGCGTTTCGGTGATGACGGTGAAAACCTC
TGACACATGCAGCTCCCGGAGACTGTCACAGCTTGTCTGTAAGCGGATGCCGGGAGCAGACAAGCCCGTC
AGGGCGCGTCAGCGGGTGTTGGCGGGTGTCGGGGCTGGCTTAACTATGCGGCATCAGAGCAGATTGTACT
GAGAGTGCACCATATGCGGTGTGAAATACCGCACAGATGCGTAAGGAGAAAATACCGCATCAGGCGCCAT
TCGCCATTCAGGCTGCGCAACTGTTGGGAAGGGCGATCGGTGCGGGCCTCTTCGCTATTACGCCAGCTGG
CGAAAGGGGGATGTGCTGCAAGGCGATTAAGTTGGGTAACGCCAGGGTTTTCCCAGTCACGACGTTGTAA
AACGACGGCCAGTGAATTGACGCGT
